>Addgene plasmid #230605 | AiP1250 - pAAV-AiE2101m-minBG-FlpO-WPRE-HGHpA | addgene full sequence | sequence record 466225 | Addgene NGS Result
AGTCATGGAGCTGTCCCAAGATGGAACACATATTTGGATTCAATAAGAAAGCCCCCACATCATTTTGAGT
ATGTTTGCAAAGCAAAAATAGCTGCTGCTATGTGTTTCATTTTTGCCAAAATTATTACATTCATCCCAGA
AGAGAAAGCGACGTGAACCTCTTCTGGGAATGATTTCGGCAGCCACAGGCCAGGGAGTGAAACTACCTGG
GAATGTTCATTTTCTCTAGCAGATGGCTCCTGCTTGTTAGAAGGGTTTTCCTAGACCATGCCCTTGAATT
TGGATAAATTGGGAAAAAAATTAAACATTTTTGGATTTGACCATGAATTAGTTTTTCTCTTTTTATCTGT
CTTGTATTTGTTTAGCTGACATATTTCTTGGGTTGGTTTCTTTTATAGGAAGCAAACTTTGAAGGTGTGT
CAACAAACTCCAAAATTGGTAGAATAAAGACCCCTTCTTTTCCAACTCCTCTAGCTGATTTTTTTTATGC
TTTTTTTTTTCCTTGTAGAATAGTGGGATGACTGTCAATGGAGTACTCAGAGAATAAGTAAGGCCTTCCC
AGGAGTATGTGTTTCCAGGAGCACTGGAAAGATCAATTCCTTGCATCAAAGCATTTCTGCATTCATAACA
CCTGAGCTCGGGCTGGGCATAAAAGTCAGGGCAGAGCCATCTATTGCTTACATTTGCTTCTGGCGTGGCC
ACCATGGCTCCTAAGAAGAAGAGGAAGGTGATGAGCCAGTTCGACATCCTGTGCAAGACCCCCCCCAAGG
TGCTGGTGCGGCAGTTCGTGGAGAGATTCGAGAGGCCCAGCGGCGAGAAGATCGCCAGCTGTGCCGCCGA
GCTGACCTACCTGTGCTGGATGATCACCCACAACGGCACCGCCATCAAGAGGGCCACCTTCATGAGCTAC
AACACCATCATCAGCAACAGCCTGAGCTTCGACATCGTGAACAAGAGCCTGCAGTTCAAGTACAAGACCC
AGAAGGCCACCATCCTGGAGGCCAGCCTGAAGAAGCTGATCCCCGCCTGGGAGTTCACCATCATCCCTTA
CAACGGCCAGAAGCACCAGAGCGACATCACCGACATCGTGTCCAGCCTGCAGCTGCAGTTCGAGAGCAGC
GAGGAGGCCGACAAGGGCAACAGCCACAGCAAGAAGATGCTGAAGGCCCTGCTGTCCGAGGGCGAGAGCA
TCTGGGAGATCACCGAGAAGATCCTGAACAGCTTCGAGTACACCAGCAGGTTCACCAAGACCAAGACCCT
GTACCAGTTCCTGTTCCTGGCCACATTCATCAACTGCGGCAGGTTCAGCGACATCAAGAACGTGGACCCC
AAGAGCTTCAAGCTGGTGCAGAACAAGTACCTGGGCGTGATCATTCAGTGCCTGGTGACCGAGACCAAGA
CAAGCGTGTCCAGGCACATCTACTTTTTCAGCGCCAGAGGCAGGATCGACCCCCTGGTGTACCTGGACGA
GTTCCTGAGGAACAGCGAGCCCGTGCTGAAGAGAGTGAACAGGACCGGCAACAGCAGCAGCAACAAGCAG
GAGTACCAGCTGCTGAAGGACAACCTGGTGCGCAGCTACAACAAGGCCCTGAAGAAGAACGCCCCCTACC
CCATCTTCGCTATCAAGAACGGCCCTAAGAGCCACATCGGCAGGCACCTGATGACCAGCTTTCTGAGCAT
GAAGGGCCTGACCGAGCTGACAAACGTGGTGGGCAACTGGAGCGACAAGAGGGCCTCCGCCGTGGCCAGG
ACCACCTACACCCACCAGATCACCGCCATCCCCGACCACTACTTCGCCCTGGTGTCCAGGTACTACGCCT
ACGACCCCATCAGCAAGGAGATGATCGCCCTGAAGGACGAGACCAACCCCATCGAGGAGTGGCAGCACAT
CGAGCAGCTGAAGGGCAGCGCCGAGGGCAGCATCAGATACCCCGCCTGGAACGGCATCATCAGCCAGGAG
GTGCTGGACTACCTGAGCAGCTACATCAACAGGCGGATCTGAGAATTCGATATCAAGCTTATCGATAATC
AACCTCTGGATTACAAAATTTGTGAAAGATTGACTGGTATTCTTAACTATGTTGCTCCTTTTACGCTATG
TGGATACGCTGCTTTAATGCCTTTGTATCATGCTATTGCTTCCCGTATGGCTTTCATTTTCTCCTCCTTG
TATAAATCCTGGTTGCTGTCTCTTTATGAGGAGTTGTGGCCCGTTGTCAGGCAACGTGGCGTGGTGTGCA
CTGTGTTTGCTGACGCAACCCCCACTGGTTGGGGCATTGCCACCACCTGTCAGCTCCTTTCCGGGACTTT
CGCTTTCCCCCTCCCTATTGCCACGGCGGAACTCATCGCCGCCTGCCTTGCCCGCTGCTGGACAGGGGCT
CGGCTGTTGGGCACTGACAATTCCGTGGTGTTGTCGGGGAAATCATCGTCCTTTCCTTGGCTGCTCGCCT
ATGTTGCCACCTGGATTCTGCGCGGGACGTCCTTCTGCTACGTCCCTTCGGCCCTCAATCCAGCGGACCT
TCCTTCCCGCGGCCTGCTGCCGGCTCTGCGGCCTCTTCCGCGTCTTCGCCTTCGCCCTCAGACGAGTCGG
ATCTCCCTTTGGGCCGCCTCCCCGCATCGATACCGAGCGCTGCTCGAGAGATCTACGGGTGGCATCCCTG
TGACCCCTCCCCAGTGCCTCTCCTGGCCCTGGAAGTTGCCACTCCAGTGCCCACCAGCCTTGTCCTAATA
AAATTAAGTTGCATCATTTTGTCTGACTAGGTGTCCTTCTATAATATTATGGGGTGGAGGGGGGTGGTAT
GGAGCAAGGGGCAAGTTGGGAAGACAACCTGTAGGGCCTGCGGGGTCTATTGGGAACCAAGCTGGAGTGC
AGTGGCACAATCTTGGCTCACTGCAATCTCCGCCTCCTGGGTTCAAGCGATTCTCCTGCCTCAGCCTCCC
GAGTTGTTGGGATTCCAGGCATGCATGACCAGGCTCAGCTAATTTTTGTTTTTTTGGTAGAGACGGGGTT
TCACCATATTGGCCAGGCTGGTCTCCAACTCCTAATCTCAGGTGATCTACCCACCTTGGCCTCCCAAATT
GCTGGGATTACAGGCGTGAACCACTGCTCCCTTCCCTGTCCTTCTGATTTTGTAGGTAACCACGTGCGGA
CCGAGCGGCCGCAGGAACCCCTAGTGATGGAGTTGGCCACTCCCTCTCTGCGCGCTCGCTCGCTCACTGA
GGCCGGGCGACCAAAGGTCGCCCGACGCCCGGGCTTTGCCCGGGCGGCCTCAGTGAGCGAGCGAGCGCGC
AGCTGCCTGCAGGGGCGCCTGATGCGGTATTTTCTCCTTACGCATCTGTGCGGTATTTCACACCGCATA
[95 nt withheld, positions 3360-3454]
T
[46 nt withheld, positions 3456-3501]
C
[141 nt withheld, positions 3503-3643]
CCTTTGACGTTGGAGTCCACGTTCTTT
[37 nt withheld, positions 3671-3707]
ACTCTATCTCGGGCTATTCTTTTGATTTATAAGGGATTTTGCCGATTTCGGTCTATTGGTTAAAAAATGA
GCTGATTTAACAAAAATTTAACGCGAATTTTAACAAAATATTAACGTTTACAATTTTATGGTGCACTCTC
AGTACAATCTGCTCTGATGCCGCATAGTTAAGCCAGCCCCGACACCCGCCAACACCCGCTGACGCGCCCT
GACGGGCTTGTCTGCTCCCGGCATCCGCTTACAGACAAGCTGTGACCGTCTCCGGGAGCTGCATGTGTCA
GAGGTTTTCACCGTCATCACCGAAACGCGCGAGACGAAAGGGCCTCGTGATACGCCTATTTTTATAGGTT
AATGTCATGATAATAATGGTTTCTTAGACGTCAGGTGGCACTTTTCGGGGAAATGTGCGCGGAACCCCTA
TTTGTTTATTTTTCTAAATACATTCAAATATGTATCCGCTCATGAGACAATAACCCTGATAAATGCTTCA
ATAATATTGAAAAAGGAAGAGTATGAGTATTCAACATTTCCGTGTCGCCCTTATTCCCTTTTTTGCGGCA
TTTTGCCTTCCTGTTTTTGCTCACCCAGAAACGCTGGTGAAAGTAAAAGATGCTGAAGATCAGTTGGGTG
CACGAGTGGGTTACATCGAACTGGATCTCAACAGCGGTAAGATCCTTGAGAGTTTTCGCCCCGAAGAACG
TTTTCCAATGATGAGCACTTTTAAAGTTCTGCTATGTGGCGCGGTATTATCCCGTATTGACGCCGGGCAA
GAGCAACTCGGTCGCCGCATACACTATTCTCAGAATGACTTGGTTGAGTACTCACCAGTCACAGAAAAGC
ATCTTACGGATGGCATGACAGTAAGAGAATTATGCAGTGCTGCCATAACCATGAGTGATAACACTGCGGC
CAACTTACTTCTGACAACGATCGGAGGACCGAAGGAGCTAACCGCTTTTTTGCACAACATGGGGGATCAT
GTAACTCGCCTTGATCGTTGGGAACCGGAGCTGAATGAAGCCATACCAAACGACGAGCGTGACACCACGA
TGCCTGTAGCAATGGCAACAACGTTGCGCAAACTATTAACTGGCGAACTACTTACTCTAGCTTCCCGGCA
ACAATTAATAGACTGGATGGAGGCGGATAAAGTTGCAGGACCACTTCTGCGCTCGGCCCTTCCGGCTGGC
TGGTTTATTGCTGATAAATCTGGAGCCGGTGAGCGTGGGTCTCGCGGTATCATTGCAGCACTGGGGCCAG
ATGGTAAGCCCTCCCGTATCGTAGTTATCTACACGACGGGGAGTCAGGCAACTATGGATGAACGAAATAG
ACAGATCGCTGAGATAGGTGCCTCACTGATTAAGCATTGGTAACTGTCAGACCAAGTTTACTCATATATA
CTTTAGATTGATTTAAAACTTCATTTTTAATTTAAAAGGATCTAGGTGAAGATCCTTTTTGATAATCTCA
TGACCAAAATCCCTTAACGTGAGTTTTCGTTCCACTGAGCGTCAGACCCCGTAGAAAAGATCAAAGGATC
TTCTTGAGATCCTTTTTTTCTGCGCGTAATCTGCTGCTTGCAAACAAAAAAACCACCGCTACCAGCGGTG
GTTTGTTTGCCGGATCAAGAGCTACCAACTCTTTTTCCGAAGGTAACTGGCTTCAGCAGAGCGCAGATAC
CAAATACTGTTCTTCTAGTGTAGCCGTAGTTAGGCCACCACTTCAAGAACTCTGTAGCACCGCCTACATA
CCTCGCTCTGCTAATCCTGTTACCAGTGGCTGCTGCCAGTGGCGATAAGTCGTGTCTTACCGGGTTGGAC
TCAAGACGATAGTTACCGGATAAGGCGCAGCGGTCGGGCTGAACGGGGGGTTCGTGCACACAGCCCAGCT
TGGAGCGAACGACCTACACCGAACTGAGATACCTACAGCGTGAGCTATGAGAAAGCGCCACGCTTCCCGA
AGGGAGAAAGGCGGACAGGTATCCGGTAAGCGGCAGGGTCGGAACAGGAGAGCGCACGAGGGAGCTTCCA
GGGGGAAACGCCTGGTATCTTTATAGTCCTGTCGGGTTTCGCCACCTCTGACTTGAGCGTCGATTTTTGT
GATGCTCGTCAGGGGGGCGGAGCCTATGGAAAAACGCCAGCAACGCGGCCTTTTTACGGTTCCTGGCCTT
TTGCTGGCCTTTTGCTCACATGTCCTGCAGGCAGCTGCGCGCTCGCTCGCTCACTGAGGCCGCCCGGGCG
TCGGGCGACCTTTGGTCGCCCGGCCTCAGTGAGCGAGCGAGCGCGCAGAGAGGGAGTGGCCAACTCCATC
ACTAGGGGTTCCTGCGGCCGCACGCGTCATTGGGTGAGGAATTGCAAAACCACTGCAGTCAATTTGTAAG
TTTAAAAAGTGTTAGTTTGTGGAGCATAAAAGTAAAAAAAAAAAAAAATCAATCTACTCTGACTCAAAAG
TCTCTTCTATTCTCTATAGCTGAAACAAAAAAAGGTTACAAAGTCATTCAGAAGTTGCTACCTTACACAA
GTGCTTTGCTTAGTGGAGCAGGATTCTATGCGTATGGCAGAGGGAGGGACGCAGATCTCCACATTGAACA
CAATCTGCAGTAATGGGAAAGCCTGCTGTAAAATAACACCCAACATGTTAGAACGTGTTCGACCGGCTGA
AATTGGAATGGAGATTTGTAAACATATTTATAGAGTTGCAGACTACACAATGCAGTCAGAATATTCAGAG
TTACTATTTAAATCTGCTGGGATATTGTTCTTATTTTTACGTTCCTCCAAAATAGGTTTCAGTAGCTTTC
GTAGGTTTGTGGAGAGAAAGTTAACTC
Features (pLannotate 1.2.2; 14 found; start..end, strand, type, name):
    704..2002    +  CDS            FLPo: nuclear-targeted site-specific recombinase FLPo is a mouse codon-optimized fusion between the SV40 nuclear localization signal and a thermostable version of the Saccharomyces cerevisiae site-specific recombinase FLP. Recombination occurs at FRT sequences.
   2003..2027    +  misc_feature   MCS (fragment): pBluescript multiple cloning site
   2027..2615    +  misc_feature   WPRE: woodchuck hepatitis virus posttranscriptional regulatory element
   2647..3123    +  polyA_signal   hGH poly(A) signal: human growth hormone polyadenylation signal
   3163..3303    +  repeat_region  AAV2 ITR: inverted terminal repeat of adeno-associated virus serotype 2 inverted
   3308..3359    -  misc_feature   bom (fragment): basis of mobility region from pBR322
   3378..3833    +  rep_origin     f1 ori (sequence partly withheld): f1 bacteriophage origin of replication; arrow indicates direction of (+) strand synthesis
   3834..3883    -  misc_feature   bom (fragment): basis of mobility region from pBR322
   3985..4020    -  CDS            rop (fragment): Rop protein, which maintains plasmids at low copy number; rop
   4115..4219    +  promoter       AmpR promoter: bla
   4220..5080    +  CDS            AmpR: β-lactamase; bla; confers resistance to ampicillin, carbenicillin, and related antibiotics
   5251..5839    +  rep_origin     ori: high-copy-number ColE1/pMB1/pBR322/pUC origin of replication
   5912..5939    +  repeat_region  AAV2 ITR (fragment): inverted terminal repeat of adeno-associated virus serotype 2 inverted
   5968..5995    +  repeat_region  AAV2 ITR (fragment): inverted terminal repeat of adeno-associated virus serotype 2 inverted
