[The description below was written by a language model from this plasmid's Addgene catalogue record and pLannotate feature annotations shown in this document.]
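Description:
AiP1250 - pAAV-AiE2101m-minBG-FlpO-WPRE-HGHpA is an adeno-associated virus transfer plasmid built on a pAAV2 backbone, intended for packaging into recombinant AAV that delivers a recombinase to selected brain cell populations. In bacteria it is maintained through a high-copy ColE1/pUC-type origin and selected with ampicillin via the β-lactamase gene and its own promoter. An f1 phage origin and small remnants of pBR322 bom and rop sequences are also present in the backbone. The feature table shows one complete AAV2 inverted terminal repeat downstream of the expression cassette, while the upstream repeat is detected only as two short fragments. This may reflect the difficulty of sequencing and annotating these structured repeats, though the record does not settle the point.

The payload is FlpO, a mouse codon-optimised, thermostable version of yeast FLP recombinase fused to an SV40 nuclear localisation signal, which catalyses recombination at FRT sites. According to the catalogue entry, it is expressed from the minimal beta-globin promoter (minBG) coupled to the AiE2101m enhancer. Neither element is annotated in the feature table, but they presumably lie in the unannotated region between the upstream ITR fragments and the FlpO coding sequence. The minimal promoter has little activity on its own, so the enhancer is what determines the cell-type specificity of expression. The record does not state which cell population AiE2101m targets. Downstream, a WPRE boosts transcript stability and expression, and the human growth hormone polyadenylation signal terminates the message.

The construct belongs to a suite of enhancer AAVs for genetic access to cortical cell types. Delivering FlpO in this way allows Flp-dependent reporters or effectors, from transgenic lines or co-injected vectors, to be switched on in the enhancer-defined cells.
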