Addgene plasmid #230605: AiP1250 - pAAV-AiE2101m-minBG-FlpO-WPRE-HGHpA
Purpose: AiE2101m is an enhancer sequence, designed to drive AAV-mediated transgene expression in specific populations of brain cells
Depositing lab: Allen Institute for Brain Science & Bosiljka Tasic. Depositing organization: Allen Institute. Publication: A suite of enhancer AAVs and transgenic mouse lines for genetic access to cortical cell types. Ben-Simon Y, Hooper M, Narayan S, Daigle TL, Dwivedi D, Way SW, Oster A, Stafford DA, Mich JK, Taormina MJ, Martinez RA, Opitz-Araya X, Roth JR, Alexander JR, Allen S, Amster A, Arbuckle J, Ayala A, Baker PM, Bakken TE, Barcelli T, Barta S, Bendrick J, Bertagnolli D, Bielstein C, Bishwakarma P, Bowlus J, Boyer G, Brouner K, Casian B, Casper T, Chakka AB, Chakrabarty R, Chance RK, Chavan S, Clark M, Colbert K, Collman F, Daniel S, Departee M, DiValentin P, Donadio N, Dotson N, Egdorf T, Fliss T, Gabitto M, Garcia J, Gary A, Gasperini M, Gloe J, Goldy J, Gore BB, Graybuck L, Greisman N, Haeseleer F, Halterman C, Haradon Z, Hastings SD, Helback O, Ho W, Hockemeyer D, Huang C, Huff S, Hunker A, Johansen N, Jones D, Juneau Z, Kalmbach B, Kannan M, Khem S, Kussick E, Kutsal R, Larsen R, Lee C, Lee AY, Leibly M, Lenz GH, Li S, Liang E, Lusk N, Madigan Z, Malloy J, Malone J, McCue R, Melchor J, Mollenkopf T, Moosman S, Morin E, Newman D, Ng L, Ngo K, Omstead V, Otto S, Oyama A, Pena N, Pham T, Phillips E, Pom CA, Potekhina L, Ransford S, Ray PL, Rette D, Reynoldson C, Rimorin C, Rocha D, Ruiz A, Sanchez REA, Sawyer L, Sedeno-Cortes A, Sevigny JP, Shapovalova N, Shepard N, Shulga L, Sigler AR, Siverts L, Soliman S, Somasundaram S, Staats B, Stewart K, Szelenyi E, Tieu M, Trader C, Tran A, van Velthoven CTJ, Walker M, Wang Y, Weed N, Wirthlin M, Wood T, Wynalda B, Yao Z, Zhou T, Ariza J, Dee N, Reding M, Ronellenfitch K, Mufti S, Sunkin SM, Smith KA, Esposito L, Waters J, Thyagarajan B, Yao S, Lein ES, Zeng H, Levi BP, Ngai J, Ting JT, Tasic B. Cell. 2025 May 16:S0092-8674(25)00513-6. doi: 10.1016/j.cell.2025.05.002. PubMed 40403729.
Backbone
  Vector backbone: pAAV2
  Vector type: AAV
Growth in bacteria
  Bacterial resistance: Ampicillin, 100 μg/mL
  Growth temperature: 37°C
  Growth strain: NEB Stable
  Copy number: High Copy
Gene/Insert
  Gene/Insert name: FlpO
  Species: Synthetic
  Promoter: minBG
  Cloning method: Restriction Enzyme; 5′ cloning site MluI (unknown if destroyed); 3′ cloning site SacI (unknown if destroyed)
Terms and licenses: Academic/Nonprofit Terms; Industry Terms: Not Available to Industry
How to cite: AiP1250 - pAAV-AiE2101m-minBG-FlpO-WPRE-HGHpA was a gift from Allen Institute for Brain Science & Bosiljka Tasic (Addgene plasmid # 230605 ; http://n2t.net/addgene:230605 ; RRID:Addgene_230605)
